Addgene plasmid #125992: 185_pAAV-ProD16-CatCh-GFP-WPRE
Purpose: Targeting expression to neuronal and glial cell types in mice, non-human primates, and human retina
Depositing lab: Botond Roska. Depositing organization: Friedrich Miescher Institute for Biomedical Research. Publication: Targeting neuronal and glial cell types with synthetic promoter AAVs in mice, non-human primates and humans. Juttner J, Szabo A, Gross-Scherf B, Morikawa RK, Rompani SB, Hantz P, Szikra T, Esposti F, Cowan CS, Bharioke A, Patino-Alvarez CP, Keles O, Kusnyerik A, Azoulay T, Hartl D, Krebs AR, Schubeler D, Hajdu RI, Lukats A, Nemeth J, Nagy ZZ, Wu KC, Wu RH, Xiang L, Fang XL, Jin ZB, Goldblum D, Hasler PW, Scholl HPN, Krol J, Roska B. Nat Neurosci. 2019 Jul 8. pii: 10.1038/s41593-019-0431-2. doi: 10.1038/s41593-019-0431-2. PubMed 31285614.
Backbone
  Vector backbone: pAAV
  Vector type: AAV
Growth in bacteria
  Bacterial resistance: Ampicillin, 100 μg/mL
  Growth temperature: 37°C
  Growth strain: NEB Stable
  Copy number: High Copy
Gene/Insert
  Gene/Insert name: CatCh-GFP (alt name: ChR2(L132C)-EGFP)
  Species: Synthetic
  Promoter: ProD16
  Cloning method: Restriction Enzyme; 5′ cloning site Unknown (unknown if destroyed); 3′ cloning site Unknown (unknown if destroyed)
Terms and licenses: Academic/Nonprofit Terms; Industry Terms: Not Available to Industry
Depositor comments: Please visit https://www.biorxiv.org/content/early/2018/10/04/434720.full.pdf for BioRxiv preprint
How to cite: 185_pAAV-ProD16-CatCh-GFP-WPRE was a gift from Botond Roska (Addgene plasmid # 125992 ; http://n2t.net/addgene:125992 ; RRID:Addgene_125992)
