[The description below was written by a language model from this plasmid's Addgene catalogue record and the feature table of its GenBank file.]
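Description:
185_pAAV-ProD16-CatCh-GFP-WPRE is a 6.4 kb AAV transfer plasmid built on a pAAV backbone. It is used to produce recombinant adeno-associated virus that delivers an optogenetic actuator under a synthetic, cell-type-targeting promoter. It replicates in E. coli from a high-copy ColE1/pUC-type origin and is selected with ampicillin through the bla gene. An f1 phage origin is also present in the backbone. The two AAV2 inverted terminal repeats flank the expression cassette and define the segment that is replicated and packaged into capsids when rep, cap and helper functions are supplied in trans.

Between the ITRs, the catalogue entry names ProD16 as the promoter. The feature table does not annotate it as such, showing only a minimal TATA-box promoter (minP) preceded by several hundred unannotated bases after the left ITR. The synthetic regulatory sequence presumably lies in that stretch, but the record does not describe its composition. A Kozak consensus precedes the coding region, which consists of CatCh, the L132C variant of the N-terminal channelrhodopsin-2 fragment from Chlamydomonas reinhardtii, a blue-light-gated cation channel, followed almost immediately by EGFP and catalogued as a ChR2(L132C)-EGFP fusion. The fusion lets expressing cells be both identified by fluorescence and depolarised with light. A WPRE downstream enhances transcript stability and expression, and the human growth hormone polyadenylation signal terminates the message. The short Factor Xa site annotated inside the WPRE on the opposite strand is most likely an incidental sequence match.

The two feature tables held for this plasmid describe the same circular sequence with different start coordinates. The stated purpose is to target expression to neuronal and glial cell types in mouse, non-human primate and human retina. The record does not say which cell types ProD16 targets.
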