LOCUS       Exported 6432 bp ds-DNA circular SYN 13-MAY-2021
DEFINITION  Targeting expression to neuronal and glial cell types in mice,
            non-human primates, and human retina.
ACCESSION   .
VERSION     .
KEYWORDS    185_pAAV-ProD16-CatCh-GFP-WPRE
SOURCE      synthetic DNA construct
  ORGANISM  synthetic DNA construct
REFERENCE   1 (bases 1 to 6432)
  AUTHORS   Juttner J, Szabo A, Gross-Scherf B, Morikawa RK, Rompani SB, Hantz
            P, Szikra T, Esposti F, Cowan CS, Bharioke A, Patino-Alvarez CP,
            Keles O, Kusnyerik A, Azoulay T, Hartl D, Krebs AR, Schubeler D,
            Hajdu RI, Lukats A, Nemeth J, Nagy ZZ, Wu KC, Wu RH, Xiang L, Fang
            XL, Jin ZB, Goldblum D, Hasler PW, Scholl HPN, Krol J, Roska B
  TITLE     Targeting neuronal and glial cell types with synthetic promoter AAVs
            in mice, non-human primates and humans.
  JOURNAL   Nat Neurosci. 2019 Jul 8. pii: 10.1038/s41593-019-0431-2. doi:
            10.1038/s41593-019-0431-2.
  PUBMED    31285614
REFERENCE   2 (bases 1 to 6432)
  AUTHORS   .
  TITLE     Direct Submission
  JOURNAL   Exported May 13, 2021 from SnapGene Server 1.1.58
            http://www.snapgene.com
FEATURES             Location/Qualifiers
     source          1..6432
                     /organism="synthetic DNA construct"
                     /mol_type="other DNA"
     repeat_region   1..130
                     /label=AAV2 ITR (alternate)
                     /note="Functional equivalent of wild-type AAV2 ITR"
     promoter        791..822
                     /label=minP
                     /note="minimal TATA-box promoter with low basal activity"
     regulatory      876..885
                     /regulatory_class="other"
                     /note="vertebrate consensus sequence for strong initiation
                     of translation (Kozak, 1987)"
     CDS             882..1805
                     /codon_start=1
                     /product="N-terminal fragment of channelrhodopsin-2 from
                     the alga Chlamydomonas reinhardtii (Nagel et al., 2003)"
                     /label=ChR2
                     /note="blue light-activated cation channel"
                     /translation="MDYGGALSAVGRELLFVTNPVVVNGSVLVPEDQCYCAGWIESRGT
                     NGAQTASNVLQWLAAGFSILLLMFYAYQTWKSTCGWEEIYVCAIEMVKVILEFFFEFKN
                     PSMLYLATGHRVQWLRYAEWLLTCPVICIHLSNLTGLSNDYSRRTMGLLVSDIGTIVWG
                     ATSAMATGYVKVIFFCLGLCYGANTFFHAAKAYIEGYHTVPKGRCRQVVTGMAWLFFVS
                     WGMFPILFILGPEGFGVLSVYGSTVGHTIIDLMSKNCWGLLGHYLRVLIHEHILIHGDI
                     RKTTKLNIGGTEIEVETLVEDEAEAGA"
     CDS             1812..2528
                     /codon_start=1
                     /product="enhanced GFP"
                     /label=EGFP
                     /translation="MVSKGEELFTGVVPILVELDGDVNGHKFSVSGEGEGDATYGKLTL
                     KFICTTGKLPVPWPTLVTTLTYGVQCFSRYPDHMKQHDFFKSAMPEGYVQERTIFFKDD
                     GNYKTRAEVKFEGDTLVNRIELKGIDFKEDGNILGHKLEYNYNSHNVYIMADKQKNGIK
                     VNFKIRHNIEDGSVQLADHYQQNTPIGDGPVLLPDNHYLSTQSALSKDPNEKRDHMVLL
                     EFVTAAGITLGMDELYK"
     primer_bind     complement(1857..1878)
                     /label=EGFP-N
                     /note="EGFP, reverse primer"
     primer_bind     complement(2118..2137)
                     /label=EXFP-R
                     /note="For distinguishing EGFP variants, reverse primer"
     primer_bind     2465..2486
                     /label=EGFP-C
                     /note="EGFP, forward primer"
     misc_feature    2559..3147
                     /label=WPRE
                     /note="woodchuck hepatitis virus posttranscriptional
                     regulatory element"
     primer_bind     complement(2612..2632)
                     /label=WPRE-R
                     /note="WPRE, reverse primer"
     CDS             complement(3030..3041)
                     /codon_start=1
                     /product="Factor Xa recognition and cleavage site"
                     /label=Factor Xa site
                     /translation="IEGR"
     polyA_signal    3179..3655
                     /label=hGH poly(A) signal
                     /note="human growth hormone polyadenylation signal"
     primer_bind     complement(3378..3397)
                     /label=hGH-PA-R
                     /note="Human growth hormone terminator, reverse primer"
     repeat_region   3695..3835
                     /label=AAV2 ITR
                     /note="inverted terminal repeat of adeno-associated virus
                     serotype 2"
     repeat_region   3695..3824
                     /label=AAV2 ITR
     rep_origin      3910..4365
                     /direction=RIGHT
                     /label=f1 ori
                     /note="f1 bacteriophage origin of replication; arrow
                     indicates direction of (+) strand synthesis"
     primer_bind     complement(3997..4016)
                     /label=F1ori-R
                     /note="F1 origin, reverse primer"
     primer_bind     4207..4228
                     /label=F1ori-F
                     /note="F1 origin, forward primer"
     primer_bind     complement(4382..4401)
                     /label=pRS-marker
                     /note="pRS vectors, use to sequence yeast selectable
                     marker"
     primer_bind     4501..4523
                     /label=pGEX 3'
                     /note="pGEX vectors, reverse primer"
     primer_bind     complement(4561..4579)
                     /label=pBRforEco
                     /note="pBR322 vectors, upsteam of EcoRI site, forward
                     primer"
     promoter        4647..4751
                     /gene="bla"
                     /label=AmpR promoter
     CDS             4752..5612
                     /codon_start=1
                     /gene="bla"
                     /product="beta-lactamase"
                     /label=AmpR
                     /note="confers resistance to ampicillin, carbenicillin, and
                     related antibiotics"
                     /translation="MSIQHFRVALIPFFAAFCLPVFAHPETLVKVKDAEDQLGARVGYI
                     ELDLNSGKILESFRPEERFPMMSTFKVLLCGAVLSRIDAGQEQLGRRIHYSQNDLVEYS
                     PVTEKHLTDGMTVRELCSAAITMSDNTAANLLLTTIGGPKELTAFLHNMGDHVTRLDRW
                     EPELNEAIPNDERDTTMPVAMATTLRKLLTGELLTLASRQQLIDWMEADKVAGPLLRSA
                     LPAGWFIADKSGAGERGSRGIIAALGPDGKPSRIVVIYTTGSQATMDERNRQIAEIGAS
                     LIKHW"
     primer_bind     complement(4970..4989)
                     /label=Amp-R
                     /note="Ampicillin resistance gene, reverse primer"
     rep_origin      5783..6371
                     /direction=RIGHT
                     /label=ori
                     /note="high-copy-number ColE1/pMB1/pBR322/pUC origin of
                     replication"
     primer_bind     6272..6291
                     /label=pBR322ori-F
                     /note="pBR322 origin, forward primer"
ORIGIN
        1 cctgcaggca gctgcgcgct cgctcgctca ctgaggccgc ccgggcgtcg ggcgaccttt
       61 ggtcgcccgg cctcagtgag cgagcgagcg cgcagagagg gagtggccaa ctccatcact
      121 aggggttcct gcggccgcac gcgtatcctg gggtttaaac aggactaggt ccactgggag
      181 aagaggaagt caaacaggac tagtcatcga taggctagcc agcttaatta atcagataga
      241 gttgaacaag cagtaccaaa gcgggtagca ttggtgccgc gtgcggtaac tcagtgtaac
      301 tcgttcaccg gcagacttca acattcattt ctgactgatt cagcagtcag agcgccaaac
      361 ttccagtaat ctctctgaag atttggcaca gatacggagt tcagaatagg aacaagtgtg
      421 cactgatgga gaggagctac tacggctatt tctaaaaata gcatggctgc aggcttccgg
      481 aggcttagga ttctcacgaa acgaaactga gagattctta agatagaacc aggagactgt
      541 agctgaagat tcctgactga cgtgaatatg acttccttta tcccaaagga tgcagtgact
      601 tctcaggctc gggtagcatc atgattagtt ataattgact ttgcctttta atttttaagg
      661 caatctataa attatggatt gttgtgtcaa tcggaagaca ggattttgac atcgtacacc
      721 atatacctca tgattgtcgt caaaaccaag tcctttatcg gggatcctca catggtcctg
      781 ctggagttag tagagggtat ataatggaag ctcgacttcc agctatcaca tccactgtgt
      841 tgttgtgaac tggaatccac tataggccaa gatccgccac catggattat ggaggcgccc
      901 tgagtgccgt tgggcgcgag ctgctatttg taacgaaccc agtagtcgtc aatggctctg
      961 tacttgtgcc tgaggaccag tgttactgcg cgggctggat tgagtcgcgt ggcacaaacg
     1021 gtgcccaaac ggcgtcgaac gtgctgcaat ggcttgctgc tggcttctcc atcctactgc
     1081 ttatgtttta cgcctaccaa acatggaagt caacctgcgg ctgggaggag atctatgtgt
     1141 gcgctatcga gatggtcaag gtgattctcg agttcttctt cgagtttaag aacccgtcca
     1201 tgctgtatct agccacaggc caccgcgtcc agtggttgcg ttacgccgag tggcttctca
     1261 cctgcccggt catttgcatt cacctgtcaa acctgacggg cttgtccaac gactacagca
     1321 ggcgcaccat gggtctgctt gtgtctgata ttggcacaat tgtgtggggc gccacttccg
     1381 ccatggccac cggatacgtc aaggtcatct tcttctgcct gggtctgtgt tatggtgcta
     1441 acacgttctt tcacgctgcc aaggcctaca tcgagggtta ccacaccgtg ccgaagggcc
     1501 ggtgtcgcca ggtggtgact ggcatggctt ggctcttctt cgtatcatgg ggtatgttcc
     1561 ccatcctgtt catcctcggc cccgagggct tcggcgtcct gagcgtgtac ggctccaccg
     1621 tcggccacac catcattgac ctgatgtcga agaactgctg gggtctgctc ggccactacc
     1681 tgcgcgtgct gatccacgag catatcctca tccacggcga cattcgcaag accaccaaat
     1741 tgaacattgg tggcactgag attgaggtcg agacgctggt ggaggacgag gccgaggctg
     1801 gcgcggtacc catggtgagc aagggcgagg agctgttcac cggggtggtg cccatcctgg
     1861 tcgagctgga cggcgacgta aacggccaca agttcagcgt gtccggcgag ggcgagggcg
     1921 atgccaccta cggcaagctg accctgaagt tcatctgcac caccggcaag ctgcccgtgc
     1981 cctggcccac cctcgtgacc accctgacct acggcgtgca gtgcttcagc cgctaccccg
     2041 accacatgaa gcagcacgac ttcttcaagt ccgccatgcc cgaaggctac gtccaggagc
     2101 gcaccatctt cttcaaggac gacggcaact acaagacccg cgccgaggtg aagttcgagg
     2161 gcgacaccct ggtgaaccgc atcgagctga agggcatcga cttcaaggag gacggcaaca
     2221 tcctggggca caagctggag tacaactaca acagccacaa cgtctatatc atggccgaca
     2281 agcagaagaa cggcatcaag gtgaacttca agatccgcca caacatcgag gacggcagcg
     2341 tgcagctcgc cgaccactac cagcagaaca cccccatcgg cgacggcccc gtgctgctgc
     2401 ccgacaacca ctacctgagc acccagtccg ccctgagcaa agaccccaac gagaagcgcg
     2461 atcacatggt cctgctggag ttcgtgaccg ccgccgggat cactctcggc atggacgagc
     2521 tgtacaagtg ataagaattc gatatcaagc ttatcgataa tcaacctctg gattacaaaa
     2581 tttgtgaaag attgactggt attcttaact atgttgctcc ttttacgcta tgtggatacg
     2641 ctgctttaat gcctttgtat catgctattg cttcccgtat ggctttcatt ttctcctcct
     2701 tgtataaatc ctggttgctg tctctttatg aggagttgtg gcccgttgtc aggcaacgtg
     2761 gcgtggtgtg cactgtgttt gctgacgcaa cccccactgg ttggggcatt gccaccacct
     2821 gtcagctcct ttccgggact ttcgctttcc ccctccctat tgccacggcg gaactcatcg
     2881 ccgcctgcct tgcccgctgc tggacagggg ctcggctgtt gggcactgac aattccgtgg
     2941 tgttgtcggg gaaatcatcg tcctttcctt ggctgctcgc ctatgttgcc acctggattc
     3001 tgcgcgggac gtccttctgc tacgtccctt cggccctcaa tccagcggac cttccttccc
     3061 gcggcctgct gccggctctg cggcctcttc cgcgtcttcg ccttcgccct cagacgagtc
     3121 ggatctccct ttgggccgcc tccccgcatc gataccgagc gctgctcgag agatctacgg
     3181 gtggcatccc tgtgacccct ccccagtgcc tctcctggcc ctggaagttg ccactccagt
     3241 gcccaccagc cttgtcctaa taaaattaag ttgcatcatt ttgtctgact aggtgtcctt
     3301 ctataatatt atggggtgga ggggggtggt atggagcaag gggcaagttg ggaagacaac
     3361 ctgtagggcc tgcggggtct attgggaacc aagctggagt gcagtggcac aatcttggct
     3421 cactgcaatc tccgcctcct gggttcaagc gattctcctg cctcagcctc ccgagttgtt
     3481 gggattccag gcatgcatga ccaggctcag ctaatttttg tttttttggt agagacgggg
     3541 tttcaccata ttggccaggc tggtctccaa ctcctaatct caggtgatct acccaccttg
     3601 gcctcccaaa ttgctgggat tacaggcgtg aaccactgct cccttccctg tccttctgat
     3661 tttgtaggta accacgtgcg gaccgagcgg ccgcaggaac ccctagtgat ggagttggcc
     3721 actccctctc tgcgcgctcg ctcgctcact gaggccgggc gaccaaaggt cgcccgacgc
     3781 ccgggctttg cccgggcggc ctcagtgagc gagcgagcgc gcagctgcct gcaggggcgc
     3841 ctgatgcggt attttctcct tacgcatctg tgcggtattt cacaccgcat annnnnnnnn
     3901 nnnnnnnnnn nnnnnnnnnn nnnnnnnnnn nnnnnnnnnn nnnnnnnnnn nnnnnnnnnn
     3961 nnnnnnnnnn nnnnnnnnnn nnnnnnnnnn nnnnnnnnnn nnnnnnnnnn nnnnnnnnnn
     4021 nnnnnnnnnn nnncnnnnnn nnnnnnnnnn nnnnnnnnnn nnnnnnnnnn nnnnnnnnnn
     4081 nnnnnnnnnn nnnnnnnnnn nnnnnnnnnn nnnnnnnnnn nnnnnnnnnn nnnnnnnnnn
     4141 nnnnnnnnnn nnnnnnnnnn nnnnnnnnnn nnnnnccttt gacgttggag tccacgttct
     4201 ttaatagtgg actcttgttc caaactggaa caacactcaa ccctatctcg ggctattctt
     4261 ttgatttata agggattttg ccgatttcgg cctattggtt aaaaaatgag ctgatttaac
     4321 aaaaatttaa cgcgaatttt aacaaaatat taacgtttac aattttatgg tgcactctca
     4381 gtacaatctg ctctgatgcc gcatagttaa gccagccccg acacccgcca acacccgctg
     4441 acgcgccctg acgggcttgt ctgctcccgg catccgctta cagacaagct gtgaccgtct
     4501 ccgggagctg catgtgtcag aggttttcac cgtcatcacc gaaacgcgcg agacgaaagg
     4561 gcctcgtgat acgcctattt ttataggtta atgtcatgat aataatggtt tcttagacgt
     4621 caggtggcac ttttcgggga aatgtgcgcg gaacccctat ttgtttattt ttctaaatac
     4681 attcaaatat gtatccgctc atgagacaat aaccctgata aatgcttcaa taatattgaa
     4741 aaaggaagag tatgagtatt caacatttcc gtgtcgccct tattcccttt tttgcggcat
     4801 tttgccttcc tgtttttgct cacccagaaa cgctggtgaa agtaaaagat gctgaagatc
     4861 agttgggtgc acgagtgggt tacatcgaac tggatctcaa cagcggtaag atccttgaga
     4921 gttttcgccc cgaagaacgt tttccaatga tgagcacttt taaagttctg ctatgtggcg
     4981 cggtattatc ccgtattgac gccgggcaag agcaactcgg tcgccgcata cactattctc
     5041 agaatgactt ggttgagtac tcaccagtca cagaaaagca tcttacggat ggcatgacag
     5101 taagagaatt atgcagtgct gccataacca tgagtgataa cactgcggcc aacttacttc
     5161 tgacaacgat cggaggaccg aaggagctaa ccgctttttt gcacaacatg ggggatcatg
     5221 taactcgcct tgatcgttgg gaaccggagc tgaatgaagc cataccaaac gacgagcgtg
     5281 acaccacgat gcctgtagca atggcaacaa cgttgcgcaa actattaact ggcgaactac
     5341 ttactctagc ttcccggcaa caattaatag actggatgga ggcggataaa gttgcaggac
     5401 cacttctgcg ctcggccctt ccggctggct ggtttattgc tgataaatct ggagccggtg
     5461 agcgtgggtc tcgcggtatc attgcagcac tggggccaga tggtaagccc tcccgtatcg
     5521 tagttatcta cacgacgggg agtcaggcaa ctatggatga acgaaataga cagatcgctg
     5581 agataggtgc ctcactgatt aagcattggt aactgtcaga ccaagtttac tcatatatac
     5641 tttagattga tttaaaactt catttttaat ttaaaaggat ctaggtgaag atcctttttg
     5701 ataatctcat gaccaaaatc ccttaacgtg agttttcgtt ccactgagcg tcagaccccg
     5761 tagaaaagat caaaggatct tcttgagatc ctttttttct gcgcgtaatc tgctgcttgc
     5821 aaacaaaaaa accaccgcta ccagcggtgg tttgtttgcc ggatcaagag ctaccaactc
     5881 tttttccgaa ggtaactggc ttcagcagag cgcagatacc aaatactgtc cttctagtgt
     5941 agccgtagtt aggccaccac ttcaagaact ctgtagcacc gcctacatac ctcgctctgc
     6001 taatcctgtt accagtggct gctgccagtg gcgataagtc gtgtcttacc gggttggact
     6061 caagacgata gttaccggat aaggcgcagc ggtcgggctg aacggggggt tcgtgcacac
     6121 agcccagctt ggagcgaacg acctacaccg aactgagata cctacagcgt gagctatgag
     6181 aaagcgccac gcttcccgaa gggagaaagg cggacaggta tccggtaagc ggcagggtcg
     6241 gaacaggaga gcgcacgagg gagcttccag ggggaaacgc ctggtatctt tatagtcctg
     6301 tcgggtttcg ccacctctga cttgagcgtc gatttttgtg atgctcgtca ggggggcgga
     6361 gcctatggaa aaacgccagc aacgcggcct ttttacggtt cctggccttt tgctggcctt
     6421 ttgctcacat gt
//
