LOCUS       Exported 6432 bp ds-DNA circular SYN 13-MAY-2021
DEFINITION  Targeting expression to neuronal and glial cell types in mice,
            non-human primates, and human retina.
ACCESSION   .
VERSION     .
KEYWORDS    185_pAAV-ProD16-CatCh-GFP-WPRE
SOURCE      synthetic DNA construct
  ORGANISM  synthetic DNA construct
REFERENCE   1 (bases 1 to 6432)
  AUTHORS   Juttner J, Szabo A, Gross-Scherf B, Morikawa RK, Rompani SB, Hantz
            P, Szikra T, Esposti F, Cowan CS, Bharioke A, Patino-Alvarez CP,
            Keles O, Kusnyerik A, Azoulay T, Hartl D, Krebs AR, Schubeler D,
            Hajdu RI, Lukats A, Nemeth J, Nagy ZZ, Wu KC, Wu RH, Xiang L, Fang
            XL, Jin ZB, Goldblum D, Hasler PW, Scholl HPN, Krol J, Roska B
  TITLE     Targeting neuronal and glial cell types with synthetic promoter AAVs
            in mice, non-human primates and humans.
  JOURNAL   Nat Neurosci. 2019 Jul 8. pii: 10.1038/s41593-019-0431-2. doi:
            10.1038/s41593-019-0431-2.
  PUBMED    31285614
REFERENCE   2 (bases 1 to 6432)
  AUTHORS   .
  TITLE     Direct Submission
  JOURNAL   Exported May 13, 2021 from SnapGene Server 1.1.58
            http://www.snapgene.com
FEATURES             Location/Qualifiers
     source          1..6432
                     /organism="synthetic DNA construct"
                     /mol_type="other DNA"
     promoter        661..692
                     /label=minP
                     /note="minimal TATA-box promoter with low basal activity"
     regulatory      746..755
                     /regulatory_class="other"
                     /note="vertebrate consensus sequence for strong initiation
                     of translation (Kozak, 1987)"
     CDS             752..1675
                     /codon_start=1
                     /product="N-terminal fragment of channelrhodopsin-2 from
                     the alga Chlamydomonas reinhardtii (Nagel et al., 2003)"
                     /label=ChR2
                     /note="blue light-activated cation channel"
                     /translation="MDYGGALSAVGRELLFVTNPVVVNGSVLVPEDQCYCAGWIESRGT
                     NGAQTASNVLQWLAAGFSILLLMFYAYQTWKSTCGWEEIYVCAIEMVKVILEFFFEFKN
                     PSMLYLATGHRVQWLRYAEWLLTCPVICIHLSNLTGLSNDYSRRTMGLLVSDIGTIVWG
                     ATSAMATGYVKVIFFCLGLCYGANTFFHAAKAYIEGYHTVPKGRCRQVVTGMAWLFFVS
                     WGMFPILFILGPEGFGVLSVYGSTVGHTIIDLMSKNCWGLLGHYLRVLIHEHILIHGDI
                     RKTTKLNIGGTEIEVETLVEDEAEAGA"
     CDS             1682..2398
                     /codon_start=1
                     /product="enhanced GFP"
                     /label=EGFP
                     /translation="MVSKGEELFTGVVPILVELDGDVNGHKFSVSGEGEGDATYGKLTL
                     KFICTTGKLPVPWPTLVTTLTYGVQCFSRYPDHMKQHDFFKSAMPEGYVQERTIFFKDD
                     GNYKTRAEVKFEGDTLVNRIELKGIDFKEDGNILGHKLEYNYNSHNVYIMADKQKNGIK
                     VNFKIRHNIEDGSVQLADHYQQNTPIGDGPVLLPDNHYLSTQSALSKDPNEKRDHMVLL
                     EFVTAAGITLGMDELYK"
     primer_bind     complement(1727..1748)
                     /label=EGFP-N
                     /note="EGFP, reverse primer"
     primer_bind     complement(1988..2007)
                     /label=EXFP-R
                     /note="For distinguishing EGFP variants, reverse primer"
     primer_bind     2335..2356
                     /label=EGFP-C
                     /note="EGFP, forward primer"
     misc_feature    2429..3017
                     /label=WPRE
                     /note="woodchuck hepatitis virus posttranscriptional
                     regulatory element"
     primer_bind     complement(2482..2502)
                     /label=WPRE-R
                     /note="WPRE, reverse primer"
     CDS             complement(2900..2911)
                     /codon_start=1
                     /product="Factor Xa recognition and cleavage site"
                     /label=Factor Xa site
                     /translation="IEGR"
     polyA_signal    3049..3525
                     /label=hGH poly(A) signal
                     /note="human growth hormone polyadenylation signal"
     primer_bind     complement(3248..3267)
                     /label=hGH-PA-R
                     /note="Human growth hormone terminator, reverse primer"
     repeat_region   3565..3705
                     /label=AAV2 ITR
                     /note="inverted terminal repeat of adeno-associated virus
                     serotype 2"
     repeat_region   3565..3694
                     /label=AAV2 ITR
     rep_origin      3780..4235
                     /direction=RIGHT
                     /label=f1 ori
                     /note="f1 bacteriophage origin of replication; arrow
                     indicates direction of (+) strand synthesis"
     primer_bind     complement(3867..3886)
                     /label=F1ori-R
                     /note="F1 origin, reverse primer"
     primer_bind     4077..4098
                     /label=F1ori-F
                     /note="F1 origin, forward primer"
     primer_bind     complement(4252..4271)
                     /label=pRS-marker
                     /note="pRS vectors, use to sequence yeast selectable
                     marker"
     primer_bind     4371..4393
                     /label=pGEX 3'
                     /note="pGEX vectors, reverse primer"
     primer_bind     complement(4431..4449)
                     /label=pBRforEco
                     /note="pBR322 vectors, upsteam of EcoRI site, forward
                     primer"
     promoter        4517..4621
                     /gene="bla"
                     /label=AmpR promoter
     CDS             4622..5482
                     /codon_start=1
                     /gene="bla"
                     /product="beta-lactamase"
                     /label=AmpR
                     /note="confers resistance to ampicillin, carbenicillin, and
                     related antibiotics"
                     /translation="MSIQHFRVALIPFFAAFCLPVFAHPETLVKVKDAEDQLGARVGYI
                     ELDLNSGKILESFRPEERFPMMSTFKVLLCGAVLSRIDAGQEQLGRRIHYSQNDLVEYS
                     PVTEKHLTDGMTVRELCSAAITMSDNTAANLLLTTIGGPKELTAFLHNMGDHVTRLDRW
                     EPELNEAIPNDERDTTMPVAMATTLRKLLTGELLTLASRQQLIDWMEADKVAGPLLRSA
                     LPAGWFIADKSGAGERGSRGIIAALGPDGKPSRIVVIYTTGSQATMDERNRQIAEIGAS
                     LIKHW"
     primer_bind     complement(4840..4859)
                     /label=Amp-R
                     /note="Ampicillin resistance gene, reverse primer"
     rep_origin      5653..6241
                     /direction=RIGHT
                     /label=ori
                     /note="high-copy-number ColE1/pMB1/pBR322/pUC origin of
                     replication"
     primer_bind     6142..6161
                     /label=pBR322ori-F
                     /note="pBR322 origin, forward primer"
     repeat_region   6303..6432
                     /label=AAV2 ITR (alternate)
                     /note="Functional equivalent of wild-type AAV2 ITR"
ORIGIN
        1 gcggccgcac gcgtatcctg gggtttaaac aggactaggt ccactgggag aagaggaagt
       61 caaacaggac tagtcatcga taggctagcc agcttaatta atcagataga gttgaacaag
      121 cagtaccaaa gcgggtagca ttggtgccgc gtgcggtaac tcagtgtaac tcgttcaccg
      181 gcagacttca acattcattt ctgactgatt cagcagtcag agcgccaaac ttccagtaat
      241 ctctctgaag atttggcaca gatacggagt tcagaatagg aacaagtgtg cactgatgga
      301 gaggagctac tacggctatt tctaaaaata gcatggctgc aggcttccgg aggcttagga
      361 ttctcacgaa acgaaactga gagattctta agatagaacc aggagactgt agctgaagat
      421 tcctgactga cgtgaatatg acttccttta tcccaaagga tgcagtgact tctcaggctc
      481 gggtagcatc atgattagtt ataattgact ttgcctttta atttttaagg caatctataa
      541 attatggatt gttgtgtcaa tcggaagaca ggattttgac atcgtacacc atatacctca
      601 tgattgtcgt caaaaccaag tcctttatcg gggatcctca catggtcctg ctggagttag
      661 tagagggtat ataatggaag ctcgacttcc agctatcaca tccactgtgt tgttgtgaac
      721 tggaatccac tataggccag gatccgccac catggattat ggaggcgccc tgagtgccgt
      781 tgggcgcgag ctgctatttg taacgaaccc agtagtcgtc aatggctctg tacttgtgcc
      841 tgaggaccag tgttactgcg cgggctggat tgagtcgcgt ggcacaaacg gtgcccaaac
      901 ggcgtcgaac gtgctgcaat ggcttgctgc tggcttctcc atcctactgc ttatgtttta
      961 cgcctaccaa acatggaagt caacctgcgg ctgggaggag atctatgtgt gcgctatcga
     1021 gatggtcaag gtgattctcg agttcttctt cgagtttaag aacccgtcca tgctgtatct
     1081 agccacaggc caccgcgtcc agtggttgcg ttacgccgag tggcttctca cctgcccggt
     1141 catttgcatt cacctgtcaa acctgacggg cttgtccaac gactacagca ggcgcaccat
     1201 gggtctgctt gtgtctgata ttggcacaat tgtgtggggc gccacttccg ccatggccac
     1261 cggatacgtc aaggtcatct tcttctgcct gggtctgtgt tatggtgcta acacgttctt
     1321 tcacgctgcc aaggcctaca tcgagggtta ccacaccgtg ccgaagggcc ggtgtcgcca
     1381 ggtggtgact ggcatggctt ggctcttctt cgtatcatgg ggtatgttcc ccatcctgtt
     1441 catcctcggc cccgagggct tcggcgtcct gagcgtgtac ggctccaccg tcggccacac
     1501 catcattgac ctgatgtcga agaactgctg gggtctgctc ggccactacc tgcgcgtgct
     1561 gatccacgag catatcctca tccacggcga cattcgcaag accaccaaat tgaacattgg
     1621 tggcactgag attgaggtcg agacgctggt ggaggacgag gccgaggctg gcgcggtacc
     1681 catggtgagc aagggcgagg agctgttcac cggggtggtg cccatcctgg tcgagctgga
     1741 cggcgacgta aacggccaca agttcagcgt gtccggcgag ggcgagggcg atgccaccta
     1801 cggcaagctg accctgaagt tcatctgcac caccggcaag ctgcccgtgc cctggcccac
     1861 cctcgtgacc accctgacct acggcgtgca gtgcttcagc cgctaccccg accacatgaa
     1921 gcagcacgac ttcttcaagt ccgccatgcc cgaaggctac gtccaggagc gcaccatctt
     1981 cttcaaggac gacggcaact acaagacccg cgccgaggtg aagttcgagg gcgacaccct
     2041 ggtgaaccgc atcgagctga agggcatcga cttcaaggag gacggcaaca tcctggggca
     2101 caagctggag tacaactaca acagccacaa cgtctatatc atggccgaca agcagaagaa
     2161 cggcatcaag gtgaacttca agatccgcca caacatcgag gacggcagcg tgcagctcgc
     2221 cgaccactac cagcagaaca cccccatcgg cgacggcccc gtgctgctgc ccgacaacca
     2281 ctacctgagc acccagtccg ccctgagcaa agaccccaac gagaagcgcg atcacatggt
     2341 cctgctggag ttcgtgaccg ccgccgggat cactctcggc atggacgagc tgtacaagtg
     2401 ataagaattc gatatcaagc ttatcgataa tcaacctctg gattacaaaa tttgtgaaag
     2461 attgactggt attcttaact atgttgctcc ttttacgcta tgtggatacg ctgctttaat
     2521 gcctttgtat catgctattg cttcccgtat ggctttcatt ttctcctcct tgtataaatc
     2581 ctggttgctg tctctttatg aggagttgtg gcccgttgtc aggcaacgtg gcgtggtgtg
     2641 cactgtgttt gctgacgcaa cccccactgg ttggggcatt gccaccacct gtcagctcct
     2701 ttccgggact ttcgctttcc ccctccctat tgccacggcg gaactcatcg ccgcctgcct
     2761 tgcccgctgc tggacagggg ctcggctgtt gggcactgac aattccgtgg tgttgtcggg
     2821 gaaatcatcg tcctttcctt ggctgctcgc ctatgttgcc acctggattc tgcgcgggac
     2881 gtccttctgc tacgtccctt cggccctcaa tccagcggac cttccttccc gcggcctgct
     2941 gccggctctg cggcctcttc cgcgtcttcg ccttcgccct cagacgagtc ggatctccct
     3001 ttgggccgcc tccccgcatc gataccgagc gctgctcgag agatctacgg gtggcatccc
     3061 tgtgacccct ccccagtgcc tctcctggcc ctggaagttg ccactccagt gcccaccagc
     3121 cttgtcctaa taaaattaag ttgcatcatt ttgtctgact aggtgtcctt ctataatatt
     3181 atggggtgga ggggggtggt atggagcaag gggcaagttg ggaagacaac ctgtagggcc
     3241 tgcggggtct attgggaacc aagctggagt gcagtggcac aatcttggct cactgcaatc
     3301 tccgcctcct gggttcaagc gattctcctg cctcagcctc ccgagttgtt gggattccag
     3361 gcatgcatga ccaggctcag ctaatttttg tttttttggt agagacgggg tttcaccata
     3421 ttggccaggc tggtctccaa ctcctaatct caggtgatct acccaccttg gcctcccaaa
     3481 ttgctgggat tacaggcgtg aaccactgct cccttccctg tccttctgat tttgtaggta
     3541 accacgtgcg gaccgagcgg ccgcaggaac ccctagtgat ggagttggcc actccctctc
     3601 tgcgcgctcg ctcgctcact gaggccgggc gaccaaaggt cgcccgacgc ccgggctttg
     3661 cccgggcggc ctcagtgagc gagcgagcgc gcagctgcct gcaggggcgc ctgatgcggt
     3721 attttctcct tacgcatctg tgcggtattt cacaccgcat annnnnnnnn nnnnnnnnnn
     3781 nnnnnnnnnn nnnnnnnnnn nnnnnnnnnn nnnnnnnnnn nnnnnnnnnn nnnnnnnnnn
     3841 nnnnnnnnnn nnnnnntnnn nnnnnnnnnn nnnnnnnnnn nnnnnnnnnn nnnnnnnnnn
     3901 nnncnnnnnn nnnnnnnnnn nnnnnnnnnn nnnnnnnnnn nnnnnnnnnn nnnnnnnnnn
     3961 nnnnnnnnnn nnnnnnnnnn nnnnnnnnnn nnnnnnnnnn nnnnnnnnnn nnnnnnnnnn
     4021 nnnnnnnnnn nnnnnnnnnn nnnnnccttt gacgttggag tccacgttct ttaatagtgg
     4081 actcttgttc caaactggaa caacactcaa ctctatctcg ggctattctt ttgatttata
     4141 agggattttg ccgatttcgg tctattggtt aaaaaatgag ctgatttaac aaaaatttaa
     4201 cgcgaatttt aacaaaatat taacgtttac aattttatgg tgcactctca gtacaatctg
     4261 ctctgatgcc gcatagttaa gccagccccg acacccgcca acacccgctg acgcgccctg
     4321 acgggcttgt ctgctcccgg catccgctta cagacaagct gtgaccgtct ccgggagctg
     4381 catgtgtcag aggttttcac cgtcatcacc gaaacgcgcg agacgaaagg gcctcgtgat
     4441 acgcctattt ttataggtta atgtcatgat aataatggtt tcttagacgt caggtggcac
     4501 ttttcgggga aatgtgcgcg gaacccctat ttgtttattt ttctaaatac attcaaatat
     4561 gtatccgctc atgagacaat aaccctgata aatgcttcaa taatattgaa aaaggaagag
     4621 tatgagtatt caacatttcc gtgtcgccct tattcccttt tttgcggcat tttgccttcc
     4681 tgtttttgct cacccagaaa cgctggtgaa agtaaaagat gctgaagatc agttgggtgc
     4741 acgagtgggt tacatcgaac tggatctcaa cagcggtaag atccttgaga gttttcgccc
     4801 cgaagaacgt tttccaatga tgagcacttt taaagttctg ctatgtggcg cggtattatc
     4861 ccgtattgac gccgggcaag agcaactcgg tcgccgcata cactattctc agaatgactt
     4921 ggttgagtac tcaccagtca cagaaaagca tcttacggat ggcatgacag taagagaatt
     4981 atgcagtgct gccataacca tgagtgataa cactgcggcc aacttacttc tgacaacgat
     5041 cggaggaccg aaggagctaa ccgctttttt gcacaacatg ggggatcatg taactcgcct
     5101 tgatcgttgg gaaccggagc tgaatgaagc cataccaaac gacgagcgtg acaccacgat
     5161 gcctgtagca atggcaacaa cgttgcgcaa actattaact ggcgaactac ttactctagc
     5221 ttcccggcaa caattaatag actggatgga ggcggataaa gttgcaggac cacttctgcg
     5281 ctcggccctt ccggctggct ggtttattgc tgataaatct ggagccggtg agcgtgggtc
     5341 tcgcggtatc attgcagcac tggggccaga tggtaagccc tcccgtatcg tagttatcta
     5401 cacgacgggg agtcaggcaa ctatggatga acgaaataga cagatcgctg agataggtgc
     5461 ctcactgatt aagcattggt aactgtcaga ccaagtttac tcatatatac tttagattga
     5521 tttaaaactt catttttaat ttaaaaggat ctaggtgaag atcctttttg ataatctcat
     5581 gaccaaaatc ccttaacgtg agttttcgtt ccactgagcg tcagaccccg tagaaaagat
     5641 caaaggatct tcttgagatc ctttttttct gcgcgtaatc tgctgcttgc aaacaaaaaa
     5701 accaccgcta ccagcggtgg tttgtttgcc ggatcaagag ctaccaactc tttttccgaa
     5761 ggtaactggc ttcagcagag cgcagatacc aaatactgtt cttctagtgt agccgtagtt
     5821 aggccaccac ttcaagaact ctgtagcacc gcctacatac ctcgctctgc taatcctgtt
     5881 accagtggct gctgccagtg gcgataagtc gtgtcttacc gggttggact caagacgata
     5941 gttaccggat aaggcgcagc ggtcgggctg aacggggggt tcgtgcacac agcccagctt
     6001 ggagcgaacg acctacaccg aactgagata cctacagcgt gagctatgag aaagcgccac
     6061 gcttcccgaa gggagaaagg cggacaggta tccggtaagc ggcagggtcg gaacaggaga
     6121 gcgcacgagg gagcttccag ggggaaacgc ctggtatctt tatagtcctg tcgggtttcg
     6181 ccacctctga cttgagcgtc gatttttgtg atgctcgtca ggggggcgga gcctatggaa
     6241 aaacgccagc aacgcggcct ttttacggtt cctggccttt tgctggcctt ttgctcacat
     6301 gtcctgcagg cagctgcgcg ctcgctcgct cactgaggcc gcccgggcgt cgggcgacct
     6361 ttggtcgccc ggcctcagtg agcgagcgag cgcgcagaga gggagtggcc aactccatca
     6421 ctaggggttc ct
//
